Addgene plasmid #173340: RVD-GA9
Purpose: One-step assembly of custom RVD arrays to construct DdCBE, TALE, etc.
Depositing lab: Bin Shen. Depositing organization: Nanjing Medical University. Publication: Precision modeling of mitochondrial diseases in zebrafish via DdCBE-mediated mtDNA base editing. Guo J, Zhang X, Chen X, Sun H, Dai Y, Wang J, Qian X, Tan L, Lou X, Shen B. Cell Discov. 2021 Sep 3;7(1):78. doi: 10.1038/s41421-021-00307-9. PubMed 34480028.
Backbone
  Vector backbone: TetR T vector
  Vector type: Unspecified
Growth in bacteria
  Bacterial resistance: Tetracycline, 10 μg/mL
  Growth temperature: 37°C
  Growth strain: DH5alpha
  Copy number: High Copy
Gene/Insert
  Gene/Insert name: NN-NI dimer RVD at Position9
  Species: Synthetic
  Mutation: no
  Cloning method: Restriction Enzyme; 5′ cloning site Unknown (unknown if destroyed)
Terms and licenses: Academic/Nonprofit Terms; Industry Terms: Not Available to Industry
Depositor comments: RVD is inserted into TA site of TetR T vector
How to cite: RVD-GA9 was a gift from Bin Shen (Addgene plasmid # 173340 ; http://n2t.net/addgene:173340 ; RRID:Addgene_173340)
