[The description below was written by a language model from this plasmid's Addgene catalogue record and pLannotate feature annotations shown in this document.]
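Description:
RVD-GA9 is a small (about 2.6 kb) bacterial module plasmid from a library of TALE repeat building blocks, intended for one-step assembly of custom repeat-variable diresidue (RVD) arrays. It is built on a tetracycline-resistant TA-cloning backbone ("TetR T vector"), and the depositor notes that the RVD insert sits in the TA site. The plasmid replicates in E. coli from a high-copy ColE1/pUC-type origin and is selected with tetracycline through a TcR efflux-pump gene driven by its native tet promoter. The annotation also picks up a T7 promoter, a short kanamycin-resistance gene fragment and a short RSF origin fragment. The two fragments are too small to be functional and are most likely remnants of the backbone's construction.

The payload is a synthetic two-repeat TALE unit encoding an NN-NI dimer designated for position 9 of an array. In the standard TALE code, NN recognises guanine and NI recognises adenine, which matches the "GA" in the plasmid name. The insert itself is not annotated in the feature table, and the record does not state which restriction sites or overhangs flank it, although a position-specific module of this kind is normally released and ligated in a defined order with modules for the other positions. No eukaryotic expression elements are present, so the plasmid serves only as a parts donor. Assembled arrays are used to build programmable DNA-binding domains for TALE-based tools, notably DdCBEs, the TALE-guided cytosine base editors used for mitochondrial DNA. The associated work applied these to modelling mitochondrial diseases in zebrafish.
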