Features (pLannotate 1.2.2; 6 found; start..end, strand, type, name):
     38..626     -  rep_origin     ori: high-copy-number ColE1/pMB1/pBR322/pUC origin of replication
   1052..1070    +  promoter       T7 promoter: promoter for bacteriophage T7 RNA polymerase
   1073..1147    -  CDS            KanR (fragment): aminoglycoside phosphotransferase; aphA-3; confers resistance to kanamycin
   1245..2435    -  CDS            TcR: tetracycline efflux protein; tet; confers resistance to tetracycline
   2483..2511    -  promoter       tet promoter: E. coli promoter for tetracycline efflux protein gene
   2527..2566    +  rep_origin     RSF ori (fragment): Plasmids containing the RSF 1030 origin of replication can be propagated in E. coli cells that contain additional plasmids with compatible origins.
>Addgene plasmid #173340 | RVD-GA9 | addgene full sequence | sequence record 360875 | Addgene NGS Result
AGGCCAGGAACCGTAAAAAGGCCGCGTTGCTGGCGTTTTTCCATAGGCTCCGCCCCCCTGACGAGCATCA
CAAAAATCGACGCTCAAGTCAGAGGTGGCGAAACCCGACAGGACTATAAAGATACCAGGCGTTTCCCCCT
GGAAGCTCCCTCGTGCGCTCTCCTGTTCCGACCCTGCCGCTTACCGGATACCTGTCCGCCTTTCTCCCTT
CGGGAAGCGTGGCGCTTTCTCATAGCTCACGCTGTAGGTATCTCAGTTCGGTGTAGGTCGTTCGCTCCAA
GCTGGGCTGTGTGCACGAACCCCCCGTTCAGCCCGACCGCTGCGCCTTATCCGGTAACTATCGTCTTGAG
TCCAACCCGGTAAGACACGACTTATCGCCACTGGCAGCAGCCACTGGTAACAGGATTAGCAGAGCGAGGT
ATGTAGGCGGTGCTACAGAGTTCTTGAAGTGGTGGCCTAACTACGGCTACACTAGAAGAACAGTATTTGG
TATCTGCGCTCTGCTGAAGCCAGTTACCTTCGGAAAAAGAGTTGGTAGCTCTTGATCCGGCAAACAAACC
ACCGCTGGTAGCGGTGGTTTTTTTGTTTGCAAGCAGCAGATTACGCGCAGAAAAAAAGGATCTCAAGAAG
ATCCTTTGATCTTTTCTACGGGGTCTGACGCTCAGTGGAACGACGCGTAACTCACGTTAAGGGATTTTGG
TCATGGGTGGCTCGACCAGATATGGTCTCGTTCCAACAATGGTGGCAAACAGGCTCTTGAAACCGTACAG
CGCCTACTGCCAGTTCTCTGTCAAGCCCACGGTCTGACTCCGGAGCAAGTTGTAGCGATTGCTAGTAATA
TTGGTGGCAAACAGGCTCTTGAGACGGTTCAGCGCCTCCTTCCAGTTCTCTGTCAAGCCCACGGACTCAC
CCCAGATCAAGTTGTAGCGATTGCCTCTTGAGACCAGCTTTGGTCTAGAGGAGGCATGATGATATATTTT
TATCTTGTGCAATGTAACATCAGAGATTTTGAGACACGGGCCAGAGCTGCCAGGAAACAGCTATGACCAT
GTAATACGACTCACTATAGGGGATATTTTATTTTCTCCCAATCAGGCTTGATCCCCAGTAAGTCAAAAAA
TAGCTCGACATACTGTTCTTCCCCGATCAAGGGTTGGTTTGCGCATTCACAGTTCTCCGCAAGAATTGAT
TGGCTCCAATTCTTGGAGTGGTGAATCCGTTAGCGAGGTGCCGCCGGCTTCCATTCAGGTCGAGGTGGCC
CGGCTCCATGCACCGCGACGCAACGCGGGGAGGCAGACAAGGTATAGGGCGGCGCCTACAATCCATGCCA
ACCCGTTCCATGTGCTCGCCGAGGCGGCATAAATCGCCGTGACGATCAGCGGTCCAATGATCGAAGTTAG
GCTGGTAAGAGCCGCGAGCGATCCTTGAAGCTGTCCCTGATGGTCGTCATCTACCTGCCTGGACAGCATG
GCCTGCAACGCGGGCATCCCGATGCCGCCGGAAGCGAGAAGAATCATAATGGGGAAGGCCATCCAGCCTC
GCGTCGCGAACGCCAGCAAGACGTAGCCCAGCGCGTCGGCCGCCATGCCGGCGATAATGGCCTGCTTCTC
GCCGAAACGTTTGGTGGCGGGACCAGTGACGAAGGCTTGAGCGAGGGCGTGCAAGATTCCGAATACCGCA
AGCGACAGGCCGATCATCGTCGCGCTCCAGCGAAAGCGGTCCTCGCCGAAAATGACCCAGAGCGCTGCCG
GCACCTGTCCTACGAGTTGCATGATAAAGAAGACAGTCATAAGTGCGGCGACGATAGTCATGCCCCGCGC
CCACCGGAAGGAGCTGACTGGGTTGAAGGCTCTCAAGGGCATGGGTCGGCGCTCTCCCTTATGCGACTCC
TGCATTAGGAAGCAGCCCAGTAGTAGGTTGAGGCCGTTGAGCACCGCCGCCGCAAGGAATGGTGCATGTA
AGGAGATGGCGCCCAACAGTCCCCCGGCCACGGGGCCTGCCACCATACCCACGCCGAAACAAGCGCTCAT
GAGCCCGAAGTGGCGAGCCCGATCTTCCCCATCGGTGATGTCGGCGATATAGGCGCCAGCAACCGCACCT
GTGGCGCCGGTGATGCCGGCCACGATGCGTCCGGCGTAGAGAATCCACAGGACGGGTGTGGTCGCCATGA
TCGCGTAGTCGATAGTGGCTCCAAGTAGCGAAGCGAGCAGGACTGGGCGGCGGCCAAAGCGGTCGGACAG
TGCTCCGAGAACGGGTGCGCATAGAAATTGCATCAACGCATATAGCGCTAGCAGCACGCCATAGTGACTG
GCGATGCTGTCGGAATGGACGATATCCCGCAAGAGGCCCGGCAGTACCGGCATAACCAAGCCTATGCCTA
CAGCATCCAGGGTGACGGTGCCGAGGATGACGATGAGCGCATTGTTAGATTTCATACACGGTGCCTGACT
GCGTTAGCAATTTAACTGTGATAAACTACCGCATTAAAGCTAATCGATGATAAGCTGTCAAACATGAGAA
TTAATTCATGTTCTTTCCTGCGTTATCCCCTGATTCTGTGGATAACGCAGGAAAGAACATGTGAGCAAAA
GGCCAGCAAA
