>Addgene plasmid #173340 | RVD-GA9 | depositor partial sequence | sequence record 336295 | RVD flanked by two Bsa I sites
GGTCTCGTTCCAACAATGGTGGCAAACAGGCTCTTGAAACCGTACAGCGCCTACTGCCAGTTCTCTGTCA
AGCCCACGGTCTGACTCCGGAGCAAGTTGTAGCGATTGCTAGTAATATTGGTGGCAAACAGGCTCTTGAG
ACGGTTCAGCGCCTCCTTCCAGTTCTCTGTCAAGCCCACGGACTCACCCCAGATCAAGTTGTAGCGATTG
CCTCTTGAGACC
